Addgene plasmid #138499: CP1041-ABE8e-dimer
Purpose: A-to-G base editor
Depositing lab: David Liu. Depositing organization: Broad Institute. Publication: Phage-assisted evolution of an adenine base editor with improved Cas domain compatibility and activity. Richter MF, Zhao KT, Eton E, Lapinaite A, Newby GA, Thuronyi BW, Wilson C, Koblan LW, Zeng J, Bauer DE, Doudna JA, Liu DR. Nat Biotechnol. 2020 Jul;38(7):883-891. doi: 10.1038/s41587-020-0453-z. Epub 2020 Mar 16. PubMed 32433547.
Backbone
  Vector backbone: pCMV with a BR322 origin
  Vector type: Mammalian Expression
Growth in bacteria
  Bacterial resistance: Ampicillin, 100 μg/mL
  Growth temperature: 37°C
  Growth strain: DH5alpha
  Copy number: Unknown
Gene/Insert
  Gene/Insert name: ecTadA(WT)-ecTadA(8e)-nSpCas9 (CP1041)
  Species: Other
  Cloning method: Unknown
Terms and licenses: Academic/Nonprofit Terms; Industry Terms: Not Available to Industry
How to cite: CP1041-ABE8e-dimer was a gift from David Liu (Addgene plasmid # 138499 ; http://n2t.net/addgene:138499 ; RRID:Addgene_138499)
