[The description below was written by a language model from this plasmid's Addgene catalogue record and pLannotate feature annotations shown in this document.]
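Description:
CP1041-ABE8e-dimer is a mammalian expression plasmid encoding an adenine (A-to-G) base editor, built on a pCMV backbone. It is propagated in E. coli through a pBR322/ColE1-type origin of replication and selected with ampicillin via the AmpR β-lactamase gene and its own promoter. The backbone also carries short remnants of earlier cloning vectors (lac promoter, lac operator, CAP binding site, fragments of lacI, an MCS, an SV40 promoter and the pBR322 bom region), which have no evident role in the editor's function.

The payload is a single fusion open reading frame driven by the CMV enhancer and immediate early promoter and terminated by the bovine growth hormone polyadenylation signal. A T7 promoter sits just upstream of the coding region and could support in vitro transcription. The fusion begins with two tandem copies of the E. coli tRNA adenosine deaminase TadA, which the insert name identifies as a wild-type copy followed by the evolved 8e variant, hence "dimer". These are joined to a Streptococcus pyogenes Cas9 nickase that has been circularly permuted at position 1041. The feature table reflects this rearrangement: a C-terminal Cas9 segment comes first, followed by the N-terminal portion carrying the D10A mutation and then the remaining Cas9 sequence. When directed by a guide RNA, which this plasmid does not encode, the deaminase converts adenosine to inosine in the exposed DNA strand while the nickase cuts the opposite strand, yielding an A•T to G•C change. Circular permutation repositions the deaminase relative to the target, which typically alters the editing window. The plasmid is suited to transient transfection for base editing in mammalian cells.
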