Features (pLannotate 1.2.2; 19 found; start..end, strand, type, name):
    132..335     +  promoter       CMV promoter: human cytomegalovirus (CMV) immediate early promoter
    377..395     +  promoter       T7 promoter: promoter for bacteriophage T7 RNA polymerase
    466..942     +  CDS            tadA: TADA_ECOLI - Also known as yfhC. Experimental evidence at protein level: Swiss-Prot protein existence level 1. Catalyzes the deamination of adenosine to inosine at the wobble position 34 of tRNA(Arg2). Essential for cell viability. From Escherichia coli (strain K12).
   1063..1551    +  CDS            tadA: TADA_ECOLI - Also known as yfhC. Experimental evidence at protein level: Swiss-Prot protein existence level 1. Catalyzes the deamination of adenosine to inosine at the wobble position 34 of tRNA(Arg2). Essential for cell viability. From Escherichia coli (strain K12).
   1654..2637    +  CDS            Cas9(C) (fragment): C-terminal portion of Streptococcus pyogenes Cas9 (Zetsche et al., 2015)
   2698..4299    +  CDS            dCas9(N): N-terminal portion of catalytically inactive Streptococcus pyogenes dCas9 carrying the D10A mutation (Zetsche et al., 2015)
   4300..5814    +  CDS            Cas9(C) (fragment): C-terminal portion of Streptococcus pyogenes Cas9 (Zetsche et al., 2015)
   5932..6156    +  polyA_signal   bGH poly(A) signal: bovine growth hormone polyadenylation signal
   6160..6181    +  promoter       SV40 promoter (fragment): SV40 enhancer and early promoter
   6186..6202    +  misc_feature   MCS (fragment): pBluescript multiple cloning site
   6251..6267    -  protein_bind   lac operator: The lac repressor binds to the lac operator to inhibit transcription in E. coli. This inhibition can be relieved by adding lactose or isopropyl-β-D-thiogalactopyranoside (IPTG). lac repressor encoded by lacI
   6275..6305    -  promoter       lac promoter: promoter for the E. coli lac operon
   6320..6341    -  protein_bind   CAP binding site: CAP binding activates transcription in the presence of cAMP. E. coli catabolite activator protein
   6354..6446    -  CDS            lacI (fragment): lac repressor; lacI; The lac repressor binds to the lac operator to inhibit transcription in E. coli. This inhibition can be relieved by adding lactose or isopropyl-β-D-thiogalactopyranoside (IPTG).
   6629..7217    -  rep_origin     ori: high-copy-number ColE1/pMB1/pBR322/pUC origin of replication
   7388..8248    -  CDS            AmpR: β-lactamase; bla; confers resistance to ampicillin, carbenicillin, and related antibiotics
   8249..8353    -  promoter       AmpR promoter: bla
   8424..8468    -  misc_feature   bom (fragment): basis of mobility region from pBR322
   8623..131     +  enhancer       CMV enhancer (across the origin): human cytomegalovirus immediate early enhancer
>Addgene plasmid #138499 | CP1041-ABE8e-dimer | addgene full sequence | sequence record 272925 | Addgene NGS Result
ATATGCCAAGTACGCCCCCTATTGACGTCAATGACGGTAAATGGCCCGCCTGGCATTATGCCCAGTACAT
GACCTTATGGGACTTTCCTACTTGGCAGTACATCTACGTATTAGTCATCGCTATTACCATGGTGATGCGG
TTTTGGCAGTACATCAATGGGCGTGGATAGCGGTTTGACTCACGGGGATTTCCAAGTCTCCACCCCATTG
ACGTCAATGGGAGTTTGTTTTGGCACCAAAATCAACGGGACTTTCCAAAATGTCGTAACAACTCCGCCCC
ATTGACGCAAATGGGCGGTAGGCGTGTACGGTGGGAGGTCTATATAAGCAGAGCTGGTTTAGTGAACCGT
CAGATCCGCTAGAGATCCGCGGCCGCTAATACGACTCACTATAGGGAGAGCCGCCACCATGAAACGGACA
GCCGACGGAAGCGAGTTCGAGTCACCAAAGAAGAAGCGGAAAGTCTCTGAAGTCGAGTTTAGCCACGAGT
ATTGGATGAGGCACGCACTGACCCTGGCAAAGCGAGCATGGGATGAAAGAGAAGTCCCCGTGGGCGCCGT
GCTGGTGCACAACAATAGAGTGATCGGAGAGGGATGGAACAGGCCAATCGGCCGCCACGACCCTACCGCA
CACGCAGAGATCATGGCACTGAGGCAGGGAGGCCTGGTCATGCAGAATTACCGCCTGATCGATGCCACCC
TGTATGTGACACTGGAGCCATGCGTGATGTGCGCAGGAGCAATGATCCACAGCAGGATCGGAAGAGTGGT
GTTCGGAGCACGGGACGCCAAGACCGGCGCAGCAGGCTCCCTGATGGATGTGCTGCACCACCCCGGCATG
AACCACCGGGTGGAGATCACAGAGGGAATCCTGGCAGACGAGTGCGCCGCCCTGCTGAGCGATTTCTTTA
GAATGCGGAGACAGGAGATCAAGGCCCAGAAGAAGGCACAGAGCTCCACCGACTCTGGAGGATCTAGCGG
AGGATCCTCTGGAAGCGAGACACCAGGCACAAGCGAGTCCGCCACACCAGAGAGCTCCGGCGGCTCCTCC
GGAGGATCCTCTGAGGTGGAGTTTTCCCACGAGTACTGGATGAGACATGCCCTGACCCTGGCCAAGAGGG
CACGGGATGAGAGGGAGGTGCCTGTGGGAGCCGTGCTGGTGCTGAACAATAGAGTGATCGGCGAGGGCTG
GAACAGAGCCATCGGCCTGCACGACCCAACAGCCCATGCCGAAATTATGGCCCTGAGACAGGGCGGCCTG
GTCATGCAGAACTACAGACTGATTGACGCCACCCTGTACGTGACATTCGAGCCTTGCGTGATGTGCGCCG
GCGCCATGATCCACTCTAGGATCGGCCGCGTGGTGTTTGGCGTGAGGAACTCAAAAAGAGGCGCCGCAGG
CTCCCTGATGAACGTGCTGAACTACCCCGGCATGAATCACCGCGTCGAAATTACCGAGGGAATCCTGGCA
GATGAATGTGCCGCCCTGCTGTGCGATTTCTATCGGATGCCTAGACAGGTGTTCAATGCTCAGAAGAAGG
CCCAGAGCTCCATCAACTCCGGAGGATCTAGCGGAGGCTCCTCTGGCTCTGAGACACCTGGCACAAGCGA
GAGCGCAACACCTGAAAGCAGCGGGGGCAGCAGCGGGGGGTCAAACATCATGAACTTTTTCAAGACCGAG
ATTACCCTGGCCAACGGCGAGATCCGGAAGCGGCCTCTGATCGAGACAAACGGCGAAACCGGGGAGATCG
TGTGGGATAAGGGCCGGGATTTTGCCACCGTGCGGAAAGTGCTGAGCATGCCCCAAGTGAATATCGTGAA
AAAGACCGAGGTGCAGACAGGCGGCTTCAGCAAAGAGTCTATCCTGCCCAAGAGGAACAGCGATAAGCTG
ATCGCCAGAAAGAAGGACTGGGACCCTAAGAAGTACGGCGGCTTCGACAGCCCCACCGTGGCCTATTCTG
TGCTGGTGGTGGCCAAAGTGGAAAAGGGCAAGTCCAAGAAACTGAAGAGTGTGAAAGAGCTGCTGGGGAT
CACCATCATGGAAAGAAGCAGCTTCGAGAAGAATCCCATCGACTTTCTGGAAGCCAAGGGCTACAAAGAA
GTGAAAAAGGACCTGATCATCAAGCTGCCTAAGTACTCCCTGTTCGAGCTGGAAAACGGCCGGAAGAGAA
TGCTGGCCTCTGCCGGCGAACTGCAGAAGGGAAACGAACTGGCCCTGCCCTCCAAATATGTGAACTTCCT
GTACCTGGCCAGCCACTATGAGAAGCTGAAGGGCTCCCCCGAGGATAATGAGCAGAAACAGCTGTTTGTG
GAACAGCACAAGCACTACCTGGACGAGATCATCGAGCAGATCAGCGAGTTCTCCAAGAGAGTGATCCTGG
CCGACGCTAATCTGGACAAAGTGCTGTCCGCCTACAACAAGCACCGGGATAAGCCCATCAGAGAGCAGGC
CGAGAATATCATCCACCTGTTTACCCTGACCAATCTGGGAGCCCCTGCCGCCTTCAAGTACTTTGACACC
ACCATCGACCGGAAGAGGTACACCAGCACCAAAGAGGTGCTGGACGCCACCCTGATCCACCAGAGCATCA
CCGGCCTGTACGAGACACGGATCGACCTGTCTCAGCTGGGAGGCGACGGCGGATCAGGAGGCTCTGGCGG
TTCAGGTGGATCAGGCGGTAGCGGAGGTTCAGGTGGTGACAAGAAGTACAGCATCGGCCTGGCCATCGGC
ACCAACTCTGTGGGCTGGGCCGTGATCACCGACGAGTACAAGGTGCCCAGCAAGAAATTCAAGGTGCTGG
GCAACACCGACCGGCACAGCATCAAGAAGAACCTGATCGGAGCCCTGCTGTTCGACAGCGGCGAAACAGC
CGAGGCCACCCGGCTGAAGAGAACCGCCAGAAGAAGATACACCAGACGGAAGAACCGGATCTGCTATCTG
CAAGAGATCTTCAGCAACGAGATGGCCAAGGTGGACGACAGCTTCTTCCACAGACTGGAAGAGTCCTTCC
TGGTGGAAGAGGATAAGAAGCACGAGCGGCACCCCATCTTCGGCAACATCGTGGACGAGGTGGCCTACCA
CGAGAAGTACCCCACCATCTACCACCTGAGAAAGAAACTGGTGGACAGCACCGACAAGGCCGACCTGCGG
CTGATCTATCTGGCCCTGGCCCACATGATCAAGTTCCGGGGCCACTTCCTGATCGAGGGCGACCTGAACC
CCGACAACAGCGACGTGGACAAGCTGTTCATCCAGCTGGTGCAGACCTACAACCAGCTGTTCGAGGAAAA
CCCCATCAACGCCAGCGGCGTGGACGCCAAGGCCATCCTGTCTGCCAGACTGAGCAAGAGCAGACGGCTG
GAAAATCTGATCGCCCAGCTGCCCGGCGAGAAGAAGAATGGCCTGTTCGGAAACCTGATTGCCCTGAGCC
TGGGCCTGACCCCCAACTTCAAGAGCAACTTCGACCTGGCCGAGGATGCCAAACTGCAGCTGAGCAAGGA
CACCTACGACGACGACCTGGACAACCTGCTGGCCCAGATCGGCGACCAGTACGCCGACCTGTTTCTGGCC
GCCAAGAACCTGTCCGACGCCATCCTGCTGAGCGACATCCTGAGAGTGAACACCGAGATCACCAAGGCCC
CCCTGAGCGCCTCTATGATCAAGAGATACGACGAGCACCACCAGGACCTGACCCTGCTGAAAGCTCTCGT
GCGGCAGCAGCTGCCTGAGAAGTACAAAGAGATTTTCTTCGACCAGAGCAAGAACGGCTACGCCGGCTAC
ATTGACGGCGGAGCCAGCCAGGAAGAGTTCTACAAGTTCATCAAGCCCATCCTGGAAAAGATGGACGGCA
CCGAGGAACTGCTCGTGAAGCTGAACAGAGAGGACCTGCTGCGGAAGCAGCGGACCTTCGACAACGGCAG
CATCCCCCACCAGATCCACCTGGGAGAGCTGCACGCCATTCTGCGGCGGCAGGAAGATTTTTACCCATTC
CTGAAGGACAACCGGGAAAAGATCGAGAAGATCCTGACCTTCCGCATCCCCTACTACGTGGGCCCTCTGG
CCAGGGGAAACAGCAGATTCGCCTGGATGACCAGAAAGAGCGAGGAAACCATCACCCCCTGGAACTTCGA
GGAAGTGGTGGACAAGGGCGCTTCCGCCCAGAGCTTCATCGAGCGGATGACCAACTTCGATAAGAACCTG
CCCAACGAGAAGGTGCTGCCCAAGCACAGCCTGCTGTACGAGTACTTCACCGTGTATAACGAGCTGACCA
AAGTGAAATACGTGACCGAGGGAATGAGAAAGCCCGCCTTCCTGAGCGGCGAGCAGAAAAAGGCCATCGT
GGACCTGCTGTTCAAGACCAACCGGAAAGTGACCGTGAAGCAGCTGAAAGAGGACTACTTCAAGAAAATC
GAGTGCTTCGACTCCGTGGAAATCTCCGGCGTGGAAGATCGGTTCAACGCCTCCCTGGGCACATACCACG
ATCTGCTGAAAATTATCAAGGACAAGGACTTCCTGGACAATGAGGAAAACGAGGACATTCTGGAAGATAT
CGTGCTGACCCTGACACTGTTTGAGGACAGAGAGATGATCGAGGAACGGCTGAAAACCTATGCCCACCTG
TTCGACGACAAAGTGATGAAGCAGCTGAAGCGGCGGAGATACACCGGCTGGGGCAGGCTGAGCCGGAAGC
TGATCAACGGCATCCGGGACAAGCAGTCCGGCAAGACAATCCTGGATTTCCTGAAGTCCGACGGCTTCGC
CAACAGAAACTTCATGCAGCTGATCCACGACGACAGCCTGACCTTTAAAGAGGACATCCAGAAAGCCCAG
GTGTCCGGCCAGGGCGATAGCCTGCACGAGCACATTGCCAATCTGGCCGGCAGCCCCGCCATTAAGAAGG
GCATCCTGCAGACAGTGAAGGTGGTGGACGAGCTCGTGAAAGTGATGGGCCGGCACAAGCCCGAGAACAT
CGTGATCGAAATGGCCAGAGAGAACCAGACCACCCAGAAGGGACAGAAGAACAGCCGCGAGAGAATGAAG
CGGATCGAAGAGGGCATCAAAGAGCTGGGCAGCCAGATCCTGAAAGAACACCCCGTGGAAAACACCCAGC
TGCAGAACGAGAAGCTGTACCTGTACTACCTGCAGAATGGGCGGGATATGTACGTGGACCAGGAACTGGA
CATCAACCGGCTGTCCGACTACGATGTGGACCATATCGTGCCTCAGAGCTTTCTGAAGGACGACTCCATC
GACAACAAGGTGCTGACCAGAAGCGACAAGAACCGGGGCAAGAGCGACAACGTGCCCTCCGAAGAGGTCG
TGAAGAAGATGAAGAACTACTGGCGGCAGCTGCTGAACGCCAAGCTGATTACCCAGAGAAAGTTCGACAA
TCTGACCAAGGCCGAGAGAGGCGGCCTGAGCGAACTGGATAAGGCCGGCTTCATCAAGAGACAGCTGGTG
GAAACCCGGCAGATCACAAAGCACGTGGCACAGATCCTGGACTCCCGGATGAACACTAAGTACGACGAGA
ATGACAAGCTGATCCGGGAAGTGAAAGTGATCACCCTGAAGTCCAAGCTGGTGTCCGATTTCCGGAAGGA
TTTCCAGTTTTACAAAGTGCGCGAGATCAACAACTACCACCACGCCCACGACGCCTACCTGAACGCCGTC
GTGGGAACCGCCCTGATCAAAAAGTACCCTAAGCTGGAAAGCGAGTTCGTGTACGGCGACTACAAGGTGT
ACGACGTGCGGAAGATGATCGCCAAGAGCGAGCAGGAAATCGGCAAGGCTACCGCCAAGTACTTCTTCTA
CAGCTCTGGCGGCTCAAAAAGAACCGCCGACGGCAGCGAATTCGAGCCCAAGAAGAAGAGGAAAGTCTAA
CCGGTCATCATCACCATCACCATTGAGTTTAAACCCGCTGATCAGCCTCGACTGTGCCTTCTAGTTGCCA
GCCATCTGTTGTTTGCCCCTCCCCCGTGCCTTCCTTGACCCTGGAAGGTGCCACTCCCACTGTCCTTTCC
TAATAAAATGAGGAAATTGCATCGCATTGTCTGAGTAGGTGTCATTCTATTCTGGGGGGTGGGGTGGGGC
AGGACAGCAAGGGGGAGGATTGGGAAGACAATAGCAGGCATGCTGGGGATGCGGTGGGCTCTATGGCTTC
TGAGGCGGAAAGAACCAGCTGGGGCTCGATACCGTCGACCTCTAGCTAGAGCTTGGCGTAATCATGGTCA
TAGCTGTTTCCTGTGTGAAATTGTTATCCGCTCACAATTCCACACAACATACGAGCCGGAAGCATAAAGT
GTAAAGCCTAGGGTGCCTAATGAGTGAGCTAACTCACATTAATTGCGTTGCGCTCACTGCCCGCTTTCCA
GTCGGGAAACCTGTCGTGCCAGCTGCATTAATGAATCGGCCAACGCGCGGGGAGAGGCGGTTTGCGTATT
GGGCGCTCTTCCGCTTCCTCGCTCACTGACTCGCTGCGCTCGGTCGTTCGGCTGCGGCGAGCGGTATCAG
CTCACTCAAAGGCGGTAATACGGTTATCCACAGAATCAGGGGATAACGCAGGAAAGAACATGTGAGCAAA
AGGCCAGCAAAAGGCCAGGAACCGTAAAAAGGCCGCGTTGCTGGCGTTTTTCCATAGGCTCCGCCCCCCT
GACGAGCATCACAAAAATCGACGCTCAAGTCAGAGGTGGCGAAACCCGACAGGACTATAAAGATACCAGG
CGTTTCCCCCTGGAAGCTCCCTCGTGCGCTCTCCTGTTCCGACCCTGCCGCTTACCGGATACCTGTCCGC
CTTTCTCCCTTCGGGAAGCGTGGCGCTTTCTCATAGCTCACGCTGTAGGTATCTCAGTTCGGTGTAGGTC
GTTCGCTCCAAGCTGGGCTGTGTGCACGAACCCCCCGTTCAGCCCGACCGCTGCGCCTTATCCGGTAACT
ATCGTCTTGAGTCCAACCCGGTAAGACACGACTTATCGCCACTGGCAGCAGCCACTGGTAACAGGATTAG
CAGAGCGAGGTATGTAGGCGGTGCTACAGAGTTCTTGAAGTGGTGGCCTAACTACGGCTACACTAGAAGA
ACAGTATTTGGTATCTGCGCTCTGCTGAAGCCAGTTACCTTCGGAAAAAGAGTTGGTAGCTCTTGATCCG
GCAAACAAACCACCGCTGGTAGCGGTGGTTTTTTTGTTTGCAAGCAGCAGATTACGCGCAGAAAAAAAGG
ATCTCAAGAAGATCCTTTGATCTTTTCTACGGGGTCTGACACTCAGTGGAACGAAAACTCACGTTAAGGG
ATTTTGGTCATGAGATTATCAAAAAGGATCTTCACCTAGATCCTTTTAAATTAAAAATGAAGTTTTAAAT
CAATCTAAAGTATATATGAGTAAACTTGGTCTGACAGTTACCAATGCTTAATCAGTGAGGCACCTATCTC
AGCGATCTGTCTATTTCGTTCATCCATAGTTGCCTGACTCCCCGTCGTGTAGATAACTACGATACGGGAG
GGCTTACCATCTGGCCCCAGTGCTGCAATGATACCGCGAGACCCACGCTCACCGGCTCCAGATTTATCAG
CAATAAACCAGCCAGCCGGAAGGGCCGAGCGCAGAAGTGGTCCTGCAACTTTATCCGCCTCCATCCAGTC
TATTAATTGTTGCCGGGAAGCTAGAGTAAGTAGTTCGCCAGTTAATAGTTTGCGCAACGTTGTTGCCATT
GCTACAGGCATCGTGGTGTCACGCTCGTCGTTTGGTATGGCTTCATTCAGCTCCGGTTCCCAACGATCAA
GGCGAGTTACATGATCCCCCATGTTGTGCAAAAAAGCGGTTAGCTCCTTCGGTCCTCCGATCGTTGTCAG
AAGTAAGTTGGCCGCAGTGTTATCACTCATGGTTATGGCAGCACTGCATAATTCTCTTACTGTCATGCCA
TCCGTAAGATGCTTTTCTGTGACTGGTGAGTACTCAACCAAGTCATTCTGAGAATAGTGTATGCGGCGAC
CGAGTTGCTCTTGCCCGGCGTCAATACGGGATAATACCGCGCCACATAGCAGAACTTTAAAAGTGCTCAT
CATTGGAAAACGTTCTTCGGGGCGAAAACTCTCAAGGATCTTACCGCTGTTGAGATCCAGTTCGATGTAA
CCCACTCGTGCACCCAACTGATCTTCAGCATCTTTTACTTTCACCAGCGTTTCTGGGTGAGCAAAAACAG
GAAGGCAAAATGCCGCAAAAAAGGGAATAAGGGCGACACGGAAATGTTGAATACTCATACTCTTCCTTTT
TCAATATTATTGAAGCATTTATCAGGGTTATTGTCTCATGAGCGGATACATATTTGAATGTATTTAGAAA
AATAAACAAATAGGGGTTCCGCGCACATTTCCCCGAAAAGTGCCACCTGACGTCGACGGATCGGGAGATC
GATCTCCCGATCCCCTAGGGTCGACTCTCAGTACAATCTGCTCTGATGCCGCATAGTTAAGCCAGTATCT
GCTCCCTGCTTGTGTGTTGGAGGTCGCTGAGTAGTGCGCGAGCAAAATTTAAGCTACAACAAGGCAAGGC
TTGACCGACAATTGCATGAAGAATCTGCTTAGGGTTAGGCGTTTTGCGCTGCTTCGCGATGTACGGGCCA
GATATACGCGTTGACATTGATTATTGACTAGTTATTAATAGTAATCAATTACGGGGTCATTAGTTCATAG
CCCATATATGGAGTTCCGCGTTACATAACTTACGGTAAATGGCCCGCCTGGCTGACCGCCCAACGACCCC
CGCCCATTGACGTCAATAATGACGTATGTTCCCATAGTAACGCCAATAGGGACTTTCCATTGACGTCAAT
GGGTGGAGTATTTACGGTAAACTGCCCACTTGGCAGTACATCAAGTGTATC
